>Addgene plasmid #227102 | pTag4C_AVPR1A-V2R-NTEV-tcs-GV | addgene full sequence | sequence record 456018 | Addgene NGS Result
TAGTTATTAATAGTAATCAATTACGGGGTCATTAGTTCATAGCCCATATATGGAGTTCCGCGTTACATAA
CTTACGGTAAATGGCCCGCCTGGCTGACCGCCCAACGACCCCCGCCCATTGACGTCAATAATGACGTATG
TTCCCATAGTAACGCCAATAGGGACTTTCCATTGACGTCAATGGGTGGAGTATTTACGGTAAACTGCCCA
CTTGGCAGTACATCAAGTGTATCATATGCCAAGTACGCCCCCTATTGACGTCAATGACGGTAAATGGCCC
GCCTGGCATTATGCCCAGTACATGACCTTATGGGACTTTCCTACTTGGCAGTACATCTACGTATTAGTCA
TCGCTATTACCATGGTGATGCGGTTTTGGCAGTACATCAATGGGCGTGGATAGCGGTTTGACTCACGGGG
ATTTCCAAGTCTCCACCCCATTGACGTCAATGGGAGTTTGTTTTGGCACCAAAATCAACGGGACTTTCCA
AAATGTCGTAACAACTCCGCCCCATTGACGCAAATGGGCGGTAGGCGTGTACGGTGGGAGGTCTATATAA
GCAGAGCTGGTTTAGTGAACCGTCAGATCCGCTAGCGCTACCGGACTCAGATCTCGAGCTCAAGCTTATC
AACAAGTTTGTACAAAAAAGCAGGCTCTACCATGGACAGCATGCGTCTCTCCGCCGGTCCCGACGCGGGG
CCCTCGGGCAACTCCAGCCCATGGTGGCCTCTGGCCACCGGCGCTGGCAACACAAGCCGGGAGGCCGAAG
CCCTCGGGGAGGGCAACGGCCCACCGAGGGACGTGCGCAACGAGGAGCTGGCCAAACTGGAGATCGCCGT
GCTGGCGGTGACTTTCGCGGTGGCCGTGCTGGGCAACAGCAGCGTACTGCTGGCTCTGCACCGGACGCCG
CGCAAGACGTCCCGCATGCACCTCTTCATCCGACACCTCAGCCTGGCCGACCTGGCCGTGGCATTCTTCC
AGGTGCTGCCGCAAATGTGCTGGGACATCACCTACCGCTTCCGCGGCCCCGACTGGCTGTGCCGCGTGGT
GAAGCACCTGCAGGTGTTCGGCATGTTTGCGTCGGCCTACATGCTGGTAGTCATGACAGCCGACCGCTAC
ATCGCGGTGTGCCACCCGCTCAAGACTCTGCAACAGCCCGCGCGCCGCTCGCGCCTCATGATCGCGGCCG
CCTGGGTGCTGAGCTTCGTGCTGAGCACGCCGCAGTACTTCGTCTTCTCCATGATCGAGGTGAACAATGT
CACCAAGGCCCGCGACTGCTGGGCCACCTTCATCCAGCCCTGGGGTTCTCGTGCCTACGTGACCTGGATG
ACGGGCGGCATCTTTGTGGCGCCCGTGGTCATCTTGGGTACCTGCTACGGCTTCATCTGCTACAACATCT
GGTGCAACGTCCGCGGGAAGACGGCGTCGCGCCAGAGCAAGGGTGCAGAGCAAGCGGGTGTGGCCTTCCA
AAAGGGGTTCCTGCTCGCACCCTGTGTCAGCAGCGTGAAGTCCATTTCCCGGGCCAAGATCCGCACGGTG
AAGATGACTTTTGTGATCGTGACGGCTTACATCGTCTGCTGGGCGCCTTTCTTCATCATCCAGATGTGGT
CTGTCTGGGATCCCATGTCCGTCTGGACCGAATCGGAAAACCCTACCATCACCATCACTGCATTACTGGG
TTCCTTGAATAGCTGCTGTAATCCCTGGATATACATGTTTTTTAGTGGCCATCTCCTTCAAGACTGTGTT
CAAAGCTTCCCATGCTGCCAAAACATGAAGGAAAAATTCAACAAAGAAGATACTGACAGTATGAGCAGAA
GACAGACTTTTTATTCTAACAATCGAAGCCCAACAAACAGTACGGGTATGTGGAAGGACTCGCCTAAATC
TTCCAAGTCCATCAAATTCATTCCTGTTTCAACTGACCCAGCTTTCTTGTACAAAGTGGTTGATGGTACC
GCCCGGGGACGCACCCCACCCAGCCTGGGTCCCCAAGATGAGTCCTGCACCACCGCCAGCTCCTCCCTGG
CCAAGGACACTTCATCGGCCAGCCCTAGCAACCCTGGCGCCAGCAACGGCAGCGGAGAGAGCTTGTTTAA
GGGACCACGTGATTACAACCCGATATCGAGCACCATTTGTCATTTGACGAATGAATCTGATGGGCACACA
ACATCGTTGTATGGTATTGGATTTGGTCCCTTCATCATTACAAACAAGCACTTGTTTCGTCGCAATAATG
GAACACTGTTGGTCCAATCACTACATGGTGTATTCAAGGTCAAGGACACCACGACTTTGCAACAACACCT
CATTGATGGGAGGGACATGATGATTATTCGCATGCCTAAGGATTTCCCACCATTTCCTCAAAAGCTGAAA
TTTAGAGAGCCACAAAGGGAAGAGCGCATATGTCTTGTGACAACCAACTTCCAAGCTCCCGAGAACCTGT
ACTTCCAGGGTTCTAGAGAACAGAAGCTGATCTCAGAAGAGGATCTGGCCCGGGCCATGAAGCTACTGTC
TTCTATCGAACAAGCATGCGATATTTGCCGACTTAAAAAGCTCAAGTGCTCCAAAGAAAAACCGAAGTGC
GCCAAGTGTCTGAAGAACAACTGGGAGTGTCGCTACTCTCCCAAAACCAAAAGGTCTCCGCTGACTAGGG
CACATCTGACAGAAGTGGAATCAAGGCTAGAAAGACTGGAACAGCTATTTCTACTGATTTTTCCTCGAGA
AGACCTTGACATGATTTTGAAAATGGATTCTTTACAGGATATAAAAGCATTGTTAACAGGATTATTTGTA
CAAGATAATGTGAATAAAGATGCCGTCACAGATAGATTGGCTTCAGTGGAGACTGATATGCCTCTAACAT
TGAGACAGCATAGAATAAGTGCGACATCATCATCGGAAGAGAGTAGTAACAAAGGTCAAAGACAGTTGAC
TGTATCGCCGGAATTCCCGGGGATCAGCTTGATAATTCGATTCACCATGCCCAAGAAGAAGAGGAAGGTG
GCGTACAGCCGCGCGCGTACGAAAAACAATTACGGGTCTACCATCGAGGGCCTGCTCGATCTCCCGGACG
ACGACGCCCCCGAAGAGGCGGGGCTGGCGGCTCCGCGCCTGTCCTTTCTCCCCGCGGGACACACGCGCAG
ACTGTCGACGGCCCCCCCGACCGATGTCAGCCTGGGGGACGAGCTCCACTTAGACGGCGAGGACGTCGCG
ATGGCGCATGCCGACGCGCTAGACGATTTCGATCTGGACATGTTGGGGGACGGGGATTCCCCGGGTCCGG
GATTTACCCCCCACGACTCCGCCCCCTACGGCGCTCTGGATATGGCCGACTTCGAGTTTGAGCAGATGTT
TACCGATGCCCTTGGAATTGACGAGTACGGTGGGGCGGCCGCCACCATGGGGTATCCATATGATGTTCCA
GATTATGCTAGATCTGGAATCACTAGTGAATTATCGAATTCTGCAGCCAAGCTAATTCCGGGCGAATGTC
TTATGATTTATGATTTTTATTATTAACCTGCAGGGCGGCCGCGACTCTAGATCATAATCAGCCATACCAC
ATTTGTAGAGGTTTTACTTGCTTTAAAAAACCTCCCACACCTCCCCCTGAACCTGAAACATAAAATGAAT
GCAATTGTTGTTGTTAACTTGTTTATTGCAGCTTATAATGGTTACAAATAAAGCAATAGCATCACAAATT
TCACAAATAAAGCATTTTTTTCACTGCATTCTAGTTGTGGTTTGTCCAAACTCATCAATGTATCTTAAGG
CGTAAATTGTAAGCGTTAATATTTTGTTAAAATTCGCGTTAAATTTTTGTTAAATCAGCTCATTTTTTAA
CCAATAGGCCGAAATCGGCAAAATCCCTTATAAATCAAAAGAATAGACCGAGATAGGGT
[37 nt withheld, positions 3910-3946]
AAAGAACGTGGACTCCAACGTCAAAGG
[49 nt withheld, positions 3974-4022]
T
[91 nt withheld, positions 4024-4114]
G
[124 nt withheld, positions 4116-4239]
CAGGTGGCACTTTTCGGGGAAATGTGCGCGGAACCCCTATTTGTTTATTTTTCTAAATACATTCAAATAT
GTATCCGCTCATGAGACAATAACCCTGATAAATGCTTCAATAATATTGAAAAAGGAAGAGTCCTGAGGCG
GAAAGAACCAGCTGTGGAATGTGTGTCAGTTAGGGTGTGGAAAGTCCCCAGGCTCCCCAGCAGGCAGAAG
TATGCAAAGCATGCATCTCAATTAGTCAGCAACCAGGTGTGGAAAGTCCCCAGGCTCCCCAGCAGGCAGA
AGTATGCAAAGCATGCATCTCAATTAGTCAGCAACCATAGTCCCGCCCCTAACTCCGCCCATCCCGCCCC
TAACTCCGCCCAGTTCCGCCCATTCTCCGCCCCATGGCTGACTAATTTTTTTTATTTATGCAGAGGCCGA
GGCCGCCTCGGCCTCTGAGCTATTCCAGAAGTAGTGAGGAGGCTTTTTTGGAGGCCTAGGCTTTTGCAAA
GATCGATCAAGAGACAGGATGAGGATCGTTTCGCATGATTGAACAAGATGGATTGCACGCAGGTTCTCCG
GCCGCTTGGGTGGAGAGGCTATTCGGCTATGACTGGGCACAACAGACAATCGGCTGCTCTGATGCCGCCG
TGTTCCGGCTGTCAGCGCAGGGGCGCCCGGTTCTTTTTGTCAAGACCGACCTGTCCGGTGCCCTGAATGA
ACTGCAAGACGAGGCAGCGCGGCTATCGTGGCTGGCCACGACGGGCGTTCCTTGCGCAGCTGTGCTCGAC
GTTGTCACTGAAGCGGGAAGGGACTGGCTGCTATTGGGCGAAGTGCCGGGGCAGGATCTCCTGTCATCTC
ACCTTGCTCCTGCCGAGAAAGTATCCATCATGGCTGATGCAATGCGGCGGCTGCATACGCTTGATCCGGC
TACCTGCCCATTCGACCACCAAGCGAAACATCGCATCGAGCGAGCACGTACTCGGATGGAAGCCGGTCTT
GTCGATCAGGATGATCTGGACGAAGAGCATCAGGGGCTCGCGCCAGCCGAACTGTTCGCCAGGCTCAAGG
CGAGCATGCCCGACGGCGAGGATCTCGTCGTGACCCATGGCGATGCCTGCTTGCCGAATATCATGGTGGA
AAATGGCCGCTTTTCTGGATTCATCGACTGTGGCCGGCTGGGTGTGGCGGACCGCTATCAGGACATAGCG
TTGGCTACCCGTGATATTGCTGAAGAGCTTGGCGGCGAATGGGCTGACCGCTTCCTCGTGCTTTACGGTA
TCGCCGCTCCCGATTCGCAGCGCATCGCCTTCTATCGCCTTCTTGACGAGTTCTTCTGAGCGGGACTCTG
GGGTTCGAAATGACCGACCAAGCGACGCCCAACCTGCCATCACGAGATTTCGATTCCACCGCCGCCTTCT
ATGAAAGGTTGGGCTTCGGAATCGTTTTCCGGGACGCCGGCTGGATGATCCTCCAGCGCGGGGATCTCAT
GCTGGAGTTCTTCGCCCACCCTAGGGGGAGGCTAACTGAAACACGGAAGGAGACAATACCGGAAGGAACC
CGCGCTATGACGGCAATAAAAAGACAGAATAAAACGCACGGTGTTGGGTCGTTTGTTCATAAACGCGGGG
TTCGGTCCCAGGGCTGGCACTCTGTCGATACCCCACCGAGACCCCATTGGGGCCAATACGCCCGCGTTTC
TTCCTTTTCCCCACCCCACCCCCCAAGTTCGGGTGAAGGCCCAGGGCTCGCAGCCAACGTCGGGGCGGCA
GGCCCTGCCATAGCCTCAGGTTACTCATATATACTTTAGATTGATTTAAAACTTCATTTTTAATTTAAAA
GGATCTAGGTGAAGATCCTTTTTGATAATCTCATGACCAAAATCCCTTAACGTGAGTTTTCGTTCCACTG
AGCGTCAGACCCCGTAGAAAAGATCAAAGGATCTTCTTGAGATCCTTTTTTTCTGCGCGTAATCTGCTGC
TTGCAAACAAAAAAACCACCGCTACCAGCGGTGGTTTGTTTGCCGGATCAAGAGCTACCAACTCTTTTTC
CGAAGGTAACTGGCTTCAGCAGAGCGCAGATACCAAATACTGTTCTTCTAGTGTAGCCGTAGTTAGGCCA
CCACTTCAAGAACTCTGTAGCACCGCCTACATACCTCGCTCTGCTAATCCTGTTACCAGTGGCTGCTGCC
AGTGGCGATAAGTCGTGTCTTACCGGGTTGGACTCAAGACGATAGTTACCGGATAAGGCGCAGCGGTCGG
GCTGAACGGGGGGTTCGTGCACACAGCCCAGCTTGGAGCGAACGACCTACACCGAACTGAGATACCTACA
GCGTGAGCTATGAGAAAGCGCCACGCTTCCCGAAGGGAGAAAGGCGGACAGGTATCCGGTAAGCGGCAGG
GTCGGAACAGGAGAGCGCACGAGGGAGCTTCCAGGGGGAAACGCCTGGTATCTTTATAGTCCTGTCGGGT
TTCGCCACCTCTGACTTGAGCGTCGATTTTTGTGATGCTCGTCAGGGGGGCGGAGCCTATGGAAAAACGC
CAGCAACGCGGCCTTTTTACGGTTCCTGGCCTTTTGCTGGCCTTTTGCTCACATGTTCTTTCCTGCGTTA
TCCCCTGATTCTGTGGATAACCGTATTACCGCCATGCAT
Features (pLannotate 1.2.2; 20 found; start..end, strand, type, name):
     61..364     +  enhancer       CMV enhancer: human cytomegalovirus immediate early enhancer
    365..568     +  promoter       CMV promoter: human cytomegalovirus (CMV) immediate early promoter
    591..627     +  misc_feature   MCS (fragment): multiple cloning site
    632..656     +  protein_bind   attB1: mutant version of attB; recombination site for the Gateway® BP reaction BP Clonase™
    671..1924    +  CDS            AVPR1A: V1AR_HUMAN - Also known as AVPR1. Experimental evidence at protein level: Swiss-Prot protein existence level 1. Receptor for arginine vasopressin. The activity of this receptor is mediated by G proteins which activate a phosphatidyl- inositol-calcium second messenger system. Has been involved in social behaviors, including affiliation and attachment. From Homo sapiens (Human).
   1926..1950    -  protein_bind   attB2: mutant version of attB; recombination site for the Gateway® BP reaction BP Clonase™
   2084..2434    +  CDS            TEV protease (fragment): tobacco etch virus protease (Kapust et al., 2001)
   2507..2947    +  CDS            GAL4 DNA binding domain: DNA binding domain of the GAL4 transcriptional activator; Saccharomyces cerevisiae GAL4 (truncated)
   3161..3394    +  CDS            VP16 AD: transcriptional activation domain of herpes simplex virus protein VP16 (Triezenberg et al., 1988; Cousens et al., 1989); UL48
   3492..3526    +  terminator     ADH1 terminator (fragment): S. cerevisiae ADH1; transcription terminator for the S. cerevisiae alcohol dehydrogenase 1 (ADH1) gene
   3550..3633    +  CDS            large T antigen (fragment): large T antigen from SV40 (simian virus 40)
   3656..3777    +  polyA_signal   SV40 poly(A) signal: SV40 polyadenylation signal
   3811..4239    -  rep_origin     f1 ori (sequence partly withheld): f1 bacteriophage origin of replication; arrow indicates direction of (+) strand synthesis
   4266..4370    +  promoter       AmpR promoter: bla
   4372..4729    +  promoter       SV40 promoter: SV40 enhancer and early promoter
   4764..5558    +  CDS            NeoR/KanR: aminoglycoside phosphotransferase from Tn5; aph(3')-II (or nptII); confers resistance to neomycin, kanamycin, and G418 (Geneticin®)
   5579..5731    +  CDS            ble (fragment): BLE_KLEPN - Experimental evidence at protein level: Swiss-Prot protein existence level 1. Binding protein with a strong affinity to the bleomycin family of antibiotics. Binds to CL990; an antimitotic-antibiotic compound. From Klebsiella pneumoniae.
   5790..5837    +  polyA_signal   HSV TK poly(A) signal: herpes simplex virus thymidine kinase polyadenylation signal (Cole and Stacy, 1985)
   5928..5944    -  polyA_signal   bGH poly(A) signal (fragment): bovine growth hormone polyadenylation signal
   6166..6754    +  rep_origin     ori: high-copy-number ColE1/pMB1/pBR322/pUC origin of replication
