[The description below was written by a language model from this plasmid's Addgene catalogue record and pLannotate feature annotations shown in this document.]
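Description:
pTag4C_AVPR1A-V2R-NTEV-tcs-GV is a mammalian expression plasmid built on the pTag4C backbone that encodes the human arginine vasopressin receptor 1A (AVPR1A) as a fusion protein for split TEV assays. It is propagated in E. coli from a high-copy ColE1/pUC-type origin under kanamycin selection. The NeoR/KanR gene sits behind tandem bacterial (AmpR) and SV40 early promoters and is followed by an HSV TK poly(A) signal, so the same marker could also support G418 selection in mammalian cells. An f1 origin is present as well.

The expression cassette is driven by the CMV immediate early enhancer and promoter and ends in an SV40 poly(A) signal. The AVPR1A coding sequence was introduced by Gateway cloning and is flanked by attB1 and attB2 sites. Downstream lie an annotated TEV protease fragment, the GAL4 DNA-binding domain and the VP16 activation domain. Going by the plasmid name, these correspond to the N-terminal TEV fragment (NTEV), a TEV cleavage site (tcs) and the artificial GAL4-VP16 transcription factor (GV). The "V2R" in the name suggests a vasopressin V2 receptor-derived segment between the receptor and NTEV, but neither it nor the cleavage site is annotated in the feature table.

In the general split TEV design, receptor activation recruits an interaction partner carrying the complementary TEV fragment. This reconstitutes protease activity, which cleaves at the tcs and releases GV to activate a GAL4-responsive reporter. That partner and the reporter would have to be supplied from separate constructs, which this record does not describe. The associated publication used such receptor constructs in a multiplexed cell-based platform for profiling drug effects across target families.
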