Addgene plasmid #227102: pTag4C_AVPR1A-V2R-NTEV-tcs-GV
Purpose: AVPR1A receptor for split TEV assay
Depositing lab: Michael Wehr. Depositing organization: Systasy Bioscience GmbH. Publication: Polypharmacological profiling across protein target families and cellular pathways using the multiplexed cell-based assay platform safetyProfiler reveals efficacy, potency and side effects of drugs. Popovic L, Brankatschk B, Palladino G, Rossner MJ, Wehr MC. Biomed Pharmacother. 2024 Nov;180:117523. doi: 10.1016/j.biopha.2024.117523. Epub 2024 Oct 14. PubMed 39405910.
Backbone
  Vector backbone: pTag4C
  Vector type: Mammalian Expression
Growth in bacteria
  Bacterial resistance: Kanamycin, 50 μg/mL
  Growth temperature: 37°C
  Growth strain: DH5alpha
  Copy number: High Copy
Gene/Insert
  Gene/Insert name: AVPR1A-NTEV
  Species: H. sapiens (human)
  Entrez Gene: AVPR1A (a.k.a. AVPR V1a, AVPR1, V1aR)
  Cloning method: Gateway Cloning
Terms and licenses: Academic/Nonprofit Terms; Industry Terms: Not Available to Industry
How to cite: pTag4C_AVPR1A-V2R-NTEV-tcs-GV was a gift from Michael Wehr (Addgene plasmid # 227102 ; http://n2t.net/addgene:227102 ; RRID:Addgene_227102)
